Addgene plasmid #180238: pmCherry-C-p50
Purpose: Expresses p50 in mammalian cells
Depositing lab: Juan Bonifacino. Depositing organization: National Institute of Child Health and Human Development (NICHD). Publication: Rab5 and its effector FHF contribute to neuronal polarity through dynein-dependent retrieval of somatodendritic proteins from the axon. Guo X, Farias GG, Mattera R, Bonifacino JS. Proc Natl Acad Sci U S A. 2016 Sep 6;113(36):E5318-27. doi: 10.1073/pnas.1601844113. Epub 2016 Aug 24. PubMed 27559088.
Backbone
  Vector backbone: pmCherry-C1
  Backbone size w/o insert (bp): 4722
  Total vector size (bp): 5928
  Vector type: Mammalian Expression
Growth in bacteria
  Bacterial resistance: Kanamycin, 50 μg/mL
  Growth temperature: 37°C
  Growth strain: DH5alpha
  Copy number: Unknown
Gene/Insert
  Gene/Insert name: p50
  Species: H. sapiens (human)
  Insert size (bp): 1206
  Entrez Gene: DCTN2 (a.k.a. DCTN50, DYNAMITIN, HEL-S-77, RBP50)
  Tag / fusion protein: pmCherry-C1 (N terminal on insert)
  Cloning method: Restriction Enzyme; 5′ cloning site XhoI (unknown if destroyed); 3′ cloning site EcoRI (unknown if destroyed)
  Sequencing primers: 5′ mCherry-F; 3′ SV40pA-R
Terms and licenses: Academic/Nonprofit Terms; Industry Terms: Not Available to Industry
How to cite: pmCherry-C-p50 was a gift from Juan Bonifacino (Addgene plasmid # 180238 ; http://n2t.net/addgene:180238 ; RRID:Addgene_180238)
