[The description below was written by a language model from this plasmid's Addgene catalogue record and pLannotate feature annotations shown in this document.]
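Description:
pmCherry-C-p50 is a mammalian expression plasmid built on the pmCherry-C1 backbone, about 5.9 kb in total, that produces human p50/dynamitin (DCTN2, a subunit of the dynactin complex) fused to the red fluorescent protein mCherry. The roughly 1.2 kb DCTN2 coding sequence was inserted between the XhoI and EcoRI sites of the multiple cloning site, downstream of and in frame with mCherry, so the fluorescent tag sits at the N-terminus of p50, joined by a short linker derived from the polylinker. Transcription of the fusion is driven by the human cytomegalovirus immediate-early enhancer and promoter and is terminated by the SV40 polyadenylation signal.

The plasmid is propagated in E. coli through a high-copy ColE1/pUC-type origin and selected with kanamycin. A single NeoR/KanR (Tn5 aminoglycoside phosphotransferase) gene serves both hosts. A bacterial bla-type promoter drives it in E. coli, while the adjacent SV40 enhancer/early promoter, paired with the HSV TK polyadenylation signal, expresses it in mammalian cells, where it can confer G418 resistance. An f1 phage origin is also present. The short large T antigen, ble and bGH poly(A) fragments in the annotation appear to be backbone remnants or partial matches rather than functional elements.

The stated purpose is simply to express p50 in mammalian cells. The associated publication concerns dynein-dependent retrieval of somatodendritic proteins from the axon in neuronal polarity. This fits with p50's role in modulating dynein binding to organelles, and the mCherry tag allows transfected cells to be identified by fluorescence. The record does not describe the specific experimental use.
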