Features (pLannotate 1.2.2; 16 found; start..end, strand, type, name):
     61..364     +  enhancer       CMV enhancer: human cytomegalovirus immediate early enhancer
    365..568     +  promoter       CMV promoter: human cytomegalovirus (CMV) immediate early promoter
    613..1320    +  CDS            mCherry: mCherry is a basic (constitutively fluorescent) red fluorescent protein published in 2004, derived from Discosoma sp.. It is reported to be a very rapidly-maturing monomer with low acid sensitivity.
   1321..1355    +  misc_feature   MCS (fragment): multiple cloning site
   1363..2565    +  CDS            DCTN2: DCTN2_HUMAN - Also known as DCTN50. Experimental evidence at protein level: Swiss-Prot protein existence level 1. Modulates cytoplasmic dynein binding to an organelle, and plays a role in prometaphase chromosome alignment and spindle organization during mitosis. Involved in anchoring microtubules to centrosomes. May play a role in synapse formation during brain development. From Homo sapiens (Human).
   2568..2595    +  misc_feature   MCS (fragment): multiple cloning site
   2612..2696    +  CDS            large T antigen (fragment): large T antigen from SV40 (simian virus 40)
   2719..2840    +  polyA_signal   SV40 poly(A) signal: SV40 polyadenylation signal
   2874..3302    -  rep_origin     f1 ori (sequence partly withheld): f1 bacteriophage origin of replication; arrow indicates direction of (+) strand synthesis
   3329..3433    +  promoter       AmpR promoter: bla
   3435..3792    +  promoter       SV40 promoter: SV40 enhancer and early promoter
   3827..4621    +  CDS            NeoR/KanR: aminoglycoside phosphotransferase from Tn5; aph(3')-II (or nptII); confers resistance to neomycin, kanamycin, and G418 (Geneticin®)
   4642..4794    +  CDS            ble (fragment): BLE_KLEPN - Experimental evidence at protein level: Swiss-Prot protein existence level 1. Binding protein with a strong affinity to the bleomycin family of antibiotics. Binds to CL990; an antimitotic-antibiotic compound. From Klebsiella pneumoniae.
   4853..4900    +  polyA_signal   HSV TK poly(A) signal: herpes simplex virus thymidine kinase polyadenylation signal (Cole and Stacy, 1985)
   4991..5007    -  polyA_signal   bGH poly(A) signal (fragment): bovine growth hormone polyadenylation signal
   5229..5817    +  rep_origin     ori: high-copy-number ColE1/pMB1/pBR322/pUC origin of replication
>Addgene plasmid #180238 | pmCherry-C-p50 | addgene full sequence | sequence record 354914 | Addgene NGS Result
TAGTTATTAATAGTAATCAATTACGGGGTCATTAGTTCATAGCCCATATATGGAGTTCCGCGTTACATAA
CTTACGGTAAATGGCCCGCCTGGCTGACCGCCCAACGACCCCCGCCCATTGACGTCAATAATGACGTATG
TTCCCATAGTAACGCCAATAGGGACTTTCCATTGACGTCAATGGGTGGAGTATTTACGGTAAACTGCCCA
CTTGGCAGTACATCAAGTGTATCATATGCCAAGTACGCCCCCTATTGACGTCAATGACGGTAAATGGCCC
GCCTGGCATTATGCCCAGTACATGACCTTATGGGACTTTCCTACTTGGCAGTACATCTACGTATTAGTCA
TCGCTATTACCATGGTGATGCGGTTTTGGCAGTACATCAATGGGCGTGGATAGCGGTTTGACTCACGGGG
ATTTCCAAGTCTCCACCCCATTGACGTCAATGGGAGTTTGTTTTGGCACCAAAATCAACGGGACTTTCCA
AAATGTCGTAACAACTCCGCCCCATTGACGCAAATGGGCGGTAGGCGTGTACGGTGGGAGGTCTATATAA
GCAGAGCTGGTTTAGTGAACCGTCAGATCCGCTAGCGCTACCGGTCGCCACCATGGTGAGCAAGGGCGAG
GAGGATAACATGGCCATCATCAAGGAGTTCATGCGCTTCAAGGTGCACATGGAGGGCTCCGTGAACGGCC
ACGAGTTCGAGATCGAGGGCGAGGGCGAGGGCCGCCCCTACGAGGGCACCCAGACCGCCAAGCTGAAGGT
GACCAAGGGTGGCCCCCTGCCCTTCGCCTGGGACATCCTGTCCCCTCAGTTCATGTACGGCTCCAAGGCC
TACGTGAAGCACCCCGCCGACATCCCCGACTACTTGAAGCTGTCCTTCCCCGAGGGCTTCAAGTGGGAGC
GCGTGATGAACTTCGAGGACGGCGGCGTGGTGACCGTGACCCAGGACTCCTCCCTGCAGGACGGCGAGTT
CATCTACAAGGTGAAGCTGCGCGGCACCAACTTCCCCTCCGACGGCCCCGTAATGCAGAAGAAGACCATG
GGCTGGGAGGCCTCCTCCGAGCGGATGTACCCCGAGGACGGCGCCCTGAAGGGCGAGATCAAGCAGAGGC
TGAAGCTGAAGGACGGCGGCCACTACGACGCTGAGGTCAAGACCACCTACAAGGCCAAGAAGCCCGTGCA
GCTGCCCGGCGCCTACAACGTCAACATCAAGTTGGACATCACCTCCCACAACGAGGACTACACCATCGTG
GAACAGTACGAACGCGCCGAGGGCCGCCACTCCACCGGCGGCATGGACGAGCTGTACAAGTCCGGACTCA
GATCTCGAGCTCAAGCTTCGAATTCGGCCACCATGGCGGACCCTAAATACCCCGACCTTCCCGGCATTGC
CAGGAATGAGCCAGATGTTTATGAAACTAGCGACCTACCTGAGGATGATCAAGCGGAGTTCGATGCGGAG
GAGCTGACAAGCACAAGTGTGGAACACATCATTGTCAATCCTAATGCTGCCTATGACAAGTTCAAGGACA
AGAGAGTGGGGACAAAGGGACTTGATTTCTCAGATCGTATTGGAAAAACCAAGAGGACAGGATATGAATC
TGGAGAATATGAGATGCTTGGAGAGGGTCTGGGAGTGAAGGAGACACCCCAGCAAAAGTACCAGCGCCTA
CTGCATGAGGTCCAAGAGCTGACAACTGAAGTTGAAAAAATCAAGACGACAGTGAAGGAGTCAGCCACAG
AGGAGAAGCTGACCCCTGTGTTGCTGGCTAAACAGCTGGCAGCCCTGAAGCAGCAGCTGGTTGCTTCCCA
CCTGGAGAAGCTGCTGGGACCAGATGCTGCAATCAACCTTACCGACCCCGATGGCGCCCTGGCTAAGCGC
CTACTACTGCAGCTGGAAGCAACAAAGAACAGCAAAGGGGGATCAGGGGGAAAAACCACTGGGACCCCCC
CAGATAGCAGCCTTGTCACTTATGAACTACATTCTCGGCCTGAGCAGGACAAGTTCTCTCAAGCTGCCAA
AGTCGCAGAACTTGAAAAGCGCCTGACAGAGCTGGAGACAGCTGTACGTTGTGATCAGGATGCTCAGAAT
CCCCTTTCTGCAGGTCTACAGGGAGCCTGTCTCATGGAGACTGTAGAGCTGTTGCAAGCAAAGGTGAGCG
CCCTAGACCTTGCAGTTTTGGATCAAGTGGAGGCTCGGCTACAGAGTGTCCTGGGAAAGGTGAACGAGAT
TGCCAAACATAAAGCCTCTGTAGAAGATGCAGATACACAAAGCAAGGTGCACCAGCTATATGAAACTATA
CAGCGCTGGAGCCCCATTGCCTCCACCCTCCCTGAGCTGGTGCAGAGACTTGTCACCATCAAGCAGCTGC
ACGAGCAAGCCATGCAGTTTGGTCAGCTCCTGACACACTTGGATACCACCCAGCAGATGATTGCTAATTC
CTTGAAGGACAATACCACCCTCTTGACCCAGGTGCAGACAACCATGCGTGAAAACCTGGCCACAGTTGAG
GGGAACTTTGCCAGCATTGATGAACGGATGAAGAAGCTGGGAAAGTGAGTCGACGGTACCGCGGGCCCGG
GATCCACCGGATCTAGATAACTGATCATAATCAGCCATACCACATTTGTAGAGGTTTTACTTGCTTTAAA
AAACCTCCCACACCTCCCCCTGAACCTGAAACATAAAATGAATGCAATTGTTGTTGTTAACTTGTTTATT
GCAGCTTATAATGGTTACAAATAAAGCAATAGCATCACAAATTTCACAAATAAAGCATTTTTTTCACTGC
ATTCTAGTTGTGGTTTGTCCAAACTCATCAATGTATCTTAACGCGTAAATTGTAAGCGTTAATATTTTGT
TAAAATTCGCGTTAAATTTTTGTTAAATCAGCTCATTTTTTAACCAATAGGCCGAAATCGGCAAAATCCC
TTATAAATCAAAAGAATAGACCGAGATAGGGT
[37 nt withheld, positions 2973-3009]
AAAGAACGTGGACTCCAACGTCAAAGG
[49 nt withheld, positions 3037-3085]
T
[91 nt withheld, positions 3087-3177]
G
[124 nt withheld, positions 3179-3302]
CAGGTGGCACTTTTCGGGGAAATGTGCGCGGAACCCCTATTTGTTTATTTTTCTAAATACATTCAAATAT
GTATCCGCTCATGAGACAATAACCCTGATAAATGCTTCAATAATATTGAAAAAGGAAGAGTCCTGAGGCG
GAAAGAACCAGCTGTGGAATGTGTGTCAGTTAGGGTGTGGAAAGTCCCCAGGCTCCCCAGCAGGCAGAAG
TATGCAAAGCATGCATCTCAATTAGTCAGCAACCAGGTGTGGAAAGTCCCCAGGCTCCCCAGCAGGCAGA
AGTATGCAAAGCATGCATCTCAATTAGTCAGCAACCATAGTCCCGCCCCTAACTCCGCCCATCCCGCCCC
TAACTCCGCCCAGTTCCGCCCATTCTCCGCCCCATGGCTGACTAATTTTTTTTATTTATGCAGAGGCCGA
GGCCGCCTCGGCCTCTGAGCTATTCCAGAAGTAGTGAGGAGGCTTTTTTGGAGGCCTAGGCTTTTGCAAA
GATCGATCAAGAGACAGGATGAGGATCGTTTCGCATGATTGAACAAGATGGATTGCACGCAGGTTCTCCG
GCCGCTTGGGTGGAGAGGCTATTCGGCTATGACTGGGCACAACAGACAATCGGCTGCTCTGATGCCGCCG
TGTTCCGGCTGTCAGCGCAGGGGCGCCCGGTTCTTTTTGTCAAGACCGACCTGTCCGGTGCCCTGAATGA
ACTGCAAGACGAGGCAGCGCGGCTATCGTGGCTGGCCACGACGGGCGTTCCTTGCGCAGCTGTGCTCGAC
GTTGTCACTGAAGCGGGAAGGGACTGGCTGCTATTGGGCGAAGTGCCGGGGCAGGATCTCCTGTCATCTC
ACCTTGCTCCTGCCGAGAAAGTATCCATCATGGCTGATGCAATGCGGCGGCTGCATACGCTTGATCCGGC
TACCTGCCCATTCGACCACCAAGCGAAACATCGCATCGAGCGAGCACGTACTCGGATGGAAGCCGGTCTT
GTCGATCAGGATGATCTGGACGAAGAGCATCAGGGGCTCGCGCCAGCCGAACTGTTCGCCAGGCTCAAGG
CGAGCATGCCCGACGGCGAGGATCTCGTCGTGACCCATGGCGATGCCTGCTTGCCGAATATCATGGTGGA
AAATGGCCGCTTTTCTGGATTCATCGACTGTGGCCGGCTGGGTGTGGCGGACCGCTATCAGGACATAGCG
TTGGCTACCCGTGATATTGCTGAAGAGCTTGGCGGCGAATGGGCTGACCGCTTCCTCGTGCTTTACGGTA
TCGCCGCTCCCGATTCGCAGCGCATCGCCTTCTATCGCCTTCTTGACGAGTTCTTCTGAGCGGGACTCTG
GGGTTCGAAATGACCGACCAAGCGACGCCCAACCTGCCATCACGAGATTTCGATTCCACCGCCGCCTTCT
ATGAAAGGTTGGGCTTCGGAATCGTTTTCCGGGACGCCGGCTGGATGATCCTCCAGCGCGGGGATCTCAT
GCTGGAGTTCTTCGCCCACCCTAGGGGGAGGCTAACTGAAACACGGAAGGAGACAATACCGGAAGGAACC
CGCGCTATGACGGCAATAAAAAGACAGAATAAAACGCACGGTGTTGGGTCGTTTGTTCATAAACGCGGGG
TTCGGTCCCAGGGCTGGCACTCTGTCGATACCCCACCGAGACCCCATTGGGGCCAATACGCCCGCGTTTC
TTCCTTTTCCCCACCCCACCCCCCAAGTTCGGGTGAAGGCCCAGGGCTCGCAGCCAACGTCGGGGCGGCA
GGCCCTGCCATAGCCTCAGGTTACTCATATATACTTTAGATTGATTTAAAACTTCATTTTTAATTTAAAA
GGATCTAGGTGAAGATCCTTTTTGATAATCTCATGACCAAAATCCCTTAACGTGAGTTTTCGTTCCACTG
AGCGTCAGACCCCGTAGAAAAGATCAAAGGATCTTCTTGAGATCCTTTTTTTCTGCGCGTAATCTGCTGC
TTGCAAACAAAAAAACCACCGCTACCAGCGGTGGTTTGTTTGCCGGATCAAGAGCTACCAACTCTTTTTC
CGAAGGTAACTGGCTTCAGCAGAGCGCAGATACCAAATACTGTTCTTCTAGTGTAGCCGTAGTTAGGCCA
CCACTTCAAGAACTCTGTAGCACCGCCTACATACCTCGCTCTGCTAATCCTGTTACCAGTGGCTGCTGCC
AGTGGCGATAAGTCGTGTCTTACCGGGTTGGACTCAAGACGATAGTTACCGGATAAGGCGCAGCGGTCGG
GCTGAACGGGGGGTTCGTGCACACAGCCCAGCTTGGAGCGAACGACCTACACCGAACTGAGATACCTACA
GCGTGAGCTATGAGAAAGCGCCACGCTTCCCGAAGGGAGAAAGGCGGACAGGTATCCGGTAAGCGGCAGG
GTCGGAACAGGAGAGCGCACGAGGGAGCTTCCAGGGGGAAACGCCTGGTATCTTTATAGTCCTGTCGGGT
TTCGCCACCTCTGACTTGAGCGTCGATTTTTGTGATGCTCGTCAGGGGGGCGGAGCCTATGGAAAAACGC
CAGCAACGCGGCCTTTTTACGGTTCCTGGCCTTTTGCTGGCCTTTTGCTCACATGTTCTTTCCTGCGTTA
TCCCCTGATTCTGTGGATAACCGTATTACCGCCATGCAT
